>Addgene plasmid #73072 | pET21d_SNORD78_probe | depositor partial sequence | sequence record 134208 | SNORD78 in antisense orientation to T7 promoter
NNNNNNNNNNNNNNNNNNNNNNNNCTAGACTCGAGCGGCCGCCACTGTGCTGGATATCTGCAGAATTGCC
CTTCACAGGGTTCTTCAGTGTTACCTTTGTCTACATGCTCATTTCAGGTCAGACATTTGATCAACATCAT
TACACAAACCCCAAGGGCAATTCCACCACACTGGACTAGTGGATCCGAGCTCGGTACCAAGCTTGCGGCC
GCACTCGAGCACCACCACCACCACCACTGAGATCCGGCTGCTAACAAAGCCCGAAAGGAAGCTGAGTTGG
CTGCTGCCACCGCTGAGCAATAACTAGCATAACCCCTTGGGGCCTCTAAACGGGTCTTGAGGGGTTTTTT
GCTGAAAGGAGGAACTATATCCGGATTGGCGAATGGG
[124 nt withheld, positions 388-511]
C
[91 nt withheld, positions 513-603]
A
[49 nt withheld, positions 605-653]
CCTTTGACGTTGGAGTCCACGTTCTTT
[37 nt withheld, positions 681-717]
ACCCTATCTCGGTCTATTCTTTTGATTTATAAGGGATTTTGCCGATTTCGGCCTATTGGTTAAAAAATGA
GCTGATTTAACAAAAATTTAACGCGAATTTTAACAAAATATTAACGCTTACAATTTAGTGGCACTTTTCG
GGGAAATGTGCGCGGAACCCCTATTTGTTTATTTTTCTAAATACATTCAAATATGTATCCGCTCATGAGA
CAATAACCCTGATAAATGCTTCAATAATATTGANNNNNNAAGAGTATGAGTATTCAACATTTCCGTGTCG
CCCTTATTCCCTTTTTTGCGGCATTTTGCCTTCCTNNTTTGCTNNNCCCNNAAACNNNGGTGAAAGTAAA
