>Addgene plasmid #73072 | pET21d_SNORD78_probe | addgene partial sequence | sequence record 137670 | T7 5'-TAATACGACTCACTATAGGG-3'
ACTCGAGCGGCCGCCACTGTGCTGGATATCTGCAGAATTGCCCTTCACAGGGTTCTTCAGTGTTACCTTT
GTCTACATGCTCATTTCAGGTCAGACATTTGATCAACATCATTACACAAACCCCAAGGGCAATTCCACCA
CACTGGACTAGTGGATCCGAGCTCGGTACCAAGCTTGCGGCCGCACTCGAGCACCACCACCACCACCACT
GAGATCCGGCTGCTAACAAAGCCCGAAAGGAAGCTGAGTTGGCTGCTGCCACCGCTGAGCAATAACTAGC
ATAACCCCTTGGGGCCTCTAAACGGGTCTTGAGGGGTTTTTTGCTGAAAGGAGGAACTATATCCGGATTG
GCGAATGGG
[124 nt withheld, positions 360-483]
C
[91 nt withheld, positions 485-575]
A
[49 nt withheld, positions 577-625]
CCTTTGACGTTGGAGTCCACGTTCTTT
[37 nt withheld, positions 653-689]
ACCCTATCTCGGTCTATTCTTTTGATTTATAAGGGATTTTGCCGATTTCGGCCTATTGGTTAA
