>Addgene plasmid #73072 | pET21d_SNORD78_probe | addgene partial sequence | sequence record 137671 | T7term 5'-GCTAGTTATTGCTCAGCGG-3'
GGGCTTTGTTAGCAGCCGGATCTCAGTGGTGGTGGTGGTGGTGCTCGAGTGCGGCCGCAAGCTTGGTACC
GAGCTCGGATCCACTAGTCCAGTGTGGTGGAATTGCCCTTGGGGTTTGTGTAATGATGTTGATCAAATGT
CTGACCTGAAATGAGCATGTAGACAAAGGTAACACTGAAGAACCCTGTGAAGGGCAATTCTGCAGATATC
CAGCACAGTGGCGGCCGCTCGAGTCTAGAGGGGAATTGTTATCCGCTCACAATTCCCCTATAGTGAGTCG
TATTAATTTCGCGGGATCGAGATCTCGATCCTCTACGCCGGACGCATCGTGGCCGGCATCACCGGCGCCA
CAGGTGCGGTTGCTGGCGCCTATATCGCCGACATCACCGATGGGGAAGATCGGGCTCGCCACTTCGGGCT
CATGAGCGCTTGTTTCGGCGTGGGTATGGTGGCAGGCCCCGTGGCCGGGGGACTGTTGGGCGCCATCTCC
TTGCATGCACCATTCCTTGCGGCGGCGGTGCTCAACGGCCTCAACCTACTACTGGGCTGCTTCCTAATGC
AGGAGTCGCATAAGGGAGAGCGTCGAGATCCCGGACACCATCGAATGGCGCAAAACCTTTCGCGGTATGG
CATGATAGCGCCCGGAAGAGAGTCAATTCAGGGTGGTGAATGTGAAACCAGTAACGTTATACGATGTCGC
AGAGTATGCCGGTGTCTCTTATCAGACCGTTTCCCGCGTGGTGAACCAGGCCAGCCACGTTTCTGCGAAA
ACGCGGGAAAAAGTGGAAGCGGCGATGGCGGAGCTGAATTACATTCCCAACCGCGTG
