[The description below was written by a language model from this plasmid's Addgene catalogue record.]
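Description:
pET21d_SNORD78_probe is a bacterial plasmid built on the pET21d backbone, catalogued as a bacterial expression vector and selected with ampicillin. It is propagated in a standard E. coli cloning strain; its copy number is recorded as unknown. No feature table accompanies the entry, so the origin of replication, promoter positions and other backbone elements are not documented for this particular construct. pET-series vectors generally carry a T7 promoter and terminator flanking the cloning site, together with a pBR322-type origin and a β-lactamase gene, but the record does not confirm these details.

The insert is a 79 bp fragment corresponding to human SNORD78, the C/D box small nucleolar RNA also known as U78, introduced by TOPO cloning. C/D box snoRNAs classically guide 2′-O-methylation of ribosomal RNA. The stated purpose of the plasmid is to serve as a source of an antisense probe for detecting SNORD78, so the construct is not meant for protein production despite its expression-vector backbone. The most plausible arrangement is that the snoRNA sequence sits in reverse orientation relative to a phage promoter, allowing in vitro transcription of a complementary RNA. However, the record does not state the insert's orientation, the promoter used, or the method of probe synthesis. Such antisense probes are typically used in hybridisation-based assays such as RNase protection or Northern blotting to measure the abundance and processing forms of a small RNA, though the specific assay is not named in the record.
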