Addgene plasmid #73072: pET21d_SNORD78_probe
Purpose: antisense probe for detection of human SNORD78 (C/D box snoRNA U78)
Depositing lab: Stefan Stamm. Depositing organization: University of Kentucky. Publication: Dual function of C/D box small nucleolar RNAs in rRNA modification and alternative pre-mRNA splicing. Falaleeva M, Pages A, Matuszek Z, Hidmi S, Agranat-Tamir L, Korotkov K, Nevo Y, Eyras E, Sperling R, Stamm S. Proc Natl Acad Sci U S A. 2016 Mar 22;113(12):E1625-34. doi: 10.1073/pnas.1519292113. Epub 2016 Mar 8. PubMed 26957605.
Backbone
  Vector backbone: pET21d
  Vector type: Bacterial Expression
Growth in bacteria
  Bacterial resistance: Ampicillin, 100 μg/mL
  Growth temperature: 37°C
  Growth strain: DH5alpha
  Copy number: Unknown
Gene/Insert
  Gene/Insert name: SNORD78
  Species: H. sapiens (human)
  Insert size (bp): 79
  Entrez Gene: SNORD78 (a.k.a. U78)
  Cloning method: TOPO Cloning
  Sequencing primers: 5′ GGGGTTTGTGTAATGATGTT; 3′ CACAGGGTTCTTCAGTGTTA
Terms and licenses: Academic/Nonprofit Terms; Industry Terms: Not Available to Industry
How to cite: pET21d_SNORD78_probe was a gift from Stefan Stamm (Addgene plasmid # 73072 ; http://n2t.net/addgene:73072 ; RRID:Addgene_73072)
